Addgene plasmid #134902: pUC19-hSNRPN-R-loop
Purpose: Generation and purification of R-loops for in vitro biochemistry
Depositing lab: Andrew Deans. Depositing organization: St. Vincent's Institute. Publication: Branchpoint translocation by fork remodelers as a general mechanism of R-loop removal. Hodson C, van Twest S, Dylewska M, O'Rourke JJ, Tan W, Murphy VJ, Walia M, Abbouche L, Nieminuszczy J, Dunn E, Bythell-Douglas R, Heierhorst J, Niedzwiedz W, Deans AJ. Cell Rep. 2022 Dec 6;41(10):111749. doi: 10.1016/j.celrep.2022.111749. PubMed 36476850.
Backbone
  Vector backbone: pUC19
  Backbone size w/o insert (bp): 2686
  Total vector size (bp): 3076
  Vector type: Synthetic Biology
Growth in bacteria
  Bacterial resistance: Ampicillin, 100 μg/mL
  Growth temperature: 37°C
  Growth strain: DH5alpha
  Copy number: High Copy
Gene/Insert
  Gene/Insert name: hSNRPN promoter
  Species: H. sapiens (human)
  Insert size (bp): 276
  Entrez Gene: SNRPN (a.k.a. HCERN3, PWCR, RT-LI, SM-D, SMN, SNRNP-N, SNURF-SNRPN, sm-N)
  Promoter: T7
  Cloning method: Restriction Enzyme; 5′ cloning site EcoRI (not destroyed); 3′ cloning site HindIII (not destroyed)
  Sequencing primers: 5′ TAATACGACTCACTATAGGG; 3′ GTGTGAAATTGTTATCCGCT
Terms and licenses: Academic/Nonprofit Terms; Industry Terms: Not Available to Industry
How to cite: pUC19-hSNRPN-R-loop was a gift from Andrew Deans (Addgene plasmid # 134902 ; http://n2t.net/addgene:134902 ; RRID:Addgene_134902)
