[The description below was written by a language model from this plasmid's Addgene catalogue record and pLannotate feature annotations shown in this document.]
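Description:
pUC19-hSNRPN-R-loop is a small, high-copy bacterial plasmid built on the pUC19 cloning backbone and designed as a template for making R-loops (three-stranded RNA:DNA hybrid structures) for in vitro biochemistry. It is propagated in E. coli using the pUC-type ColE1/pMB1 origin and is selected with ampicillin through the β-lactamase (AmpR) gene and its native promoter. The catalogue lists the total size as about 3.1 kb, consistent with the roughly 3.07 kb sequenced record. Remnants of the pUC19 lac region are annotated around the cloning site: a lacZα fragment, lac promoter, lac operator and CAP binding site. Short fragments annotated as rop, bom and lacI are probably vestigial backbone sequence or annotation matches rather than functional genes.

The payload is a 276 bp segment from the human SNRPN promoter region, cloned between the EcoRI and HindIII sites, both of which are retained. It lies downstream of a bacteriophage T7 promoter, and a partial T7 terminator is annotated beyond the insert. The feature table does not label the SNRPN sequence itself, but the unannotated gap between the T7 promoter and terminator corresponds to its expected position. This arrangement suggests that T7 RNA polymerase transcribes through the human sequence in vitro, with the nascent RNA staying hybridised to the template strand to form a stable R-loop on the plasmid. The record does not give the details of this mechanism. The stated purpose is generating and purifying such R-loops as defined substrates, and the associated publication concerns R-loop removal through branchpoint translocation by fork-remodelling enzymes. The plasmid carries no protein-expression cassette, tags or eukaryotic selection markers.
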