Features (pLannotate 1.2.2; 13 found; start..end, strand, type, name):
      6..41      +  CDS            rop (fragment): Rop protein, which maintains plasmids at low copy number; rop
    143..242     +  misc_feature   bom (fragment): basis of mobility region from pBR322
    248..411     -  CDS            lacZα (fragment): LacZα fragment of β-galactosidase; lacZ fragment
    436..454     +  promoter       T7 promoter: promoter for bacteriophage T7 RNA polymerase
    719..774     -  CDS            lacI (fragment): lac repressor; lacI; The lac repressor binds to the lac operator to inhibit transcription in E. coli. This inhibition can be relieved by adding lactose or isopropyl-β-D-thiogalactopyranoside (IPTG).
    789..829     +  terminator     T7 terminator (fragment): transcription terminator for bacteriophage T7 RNA polymerase
    878..894     -  protein_bind   lac operator: The lac repressor binds to the lac operator to inhibit transcription in E. coli. This inhibition can be relieved by adding lactose or isopropyl-β-D-thiogalactopyranoside (IPTG). lac repressor encoded by lacI
    902..932     -  promoter       lac promoter: promoter for the E. coli lac operon
    947..968     -  protein_bind   CAP binding site: CAP binding activates transcription in the presence of cAMP. E. coli catabolite activator protein
    981..1073    -  CDS            lacI (fragment): lac repressor; lacI; The lac repressor binds to the lac operator to inhibit transcription in E. coli. This inhibition can be relieved by adding lactose or isopropyl-β-D-thiogalactopyranoside (IPTG).
   1256..1844    -  rep_origin     ori: high-copy-number ColE1/pMB1/pBR322/pUC origin of replication
   2015..2875    -  CDS            AmpR: β-lactamase; bla; confers resistance to ampicillin, carbenicillin, and related antibiotics
   2876..2980    -  promoter       AmpR promoter: bla
>Addgene plasmid #134902 | pUC19-hSNRPN-R-loop | addgene full sequence | sequence record 382436 | Addgene NGS Result
TTCGTCTCGCGCGTTTCGGTGATGACGGTGAAAACCTCTGACACATGCAGCTCCCGGAGACGGTCACAGC
TTGTCTGTAAGCGGATGCCGGGAGCAGACAAGCCCGTCAGGGCGCGTCAGCGGGTGTTGGCGGGTGTCGG
GGCTGGCTTAACTATGCGGCATCAGAGCAGATTGTACTGAGAGTGCACCATATGCGGTGTGAAATACCGC
ACAGATGCGTAAGGAGAAAATACCGCATCAGGCGCCATTCGCCATTCAGGCTGCGCAACTGTTGGGAAGG
GCGATCGGTGCGGGCCTCTTCGCTATTACGCCAGCTGGCGAAAGGGGGATGTGCTGCAAGGCGATTAAGT
TGGGTAACGCCAGGGTTTTCCCAGTCACGACGTTGTAAAACGACGGCCAGTGAATTCGTAAAACGACGGC
CAGTGAATTGAGTTCTAATACGACTCACTATAGGGCGAAGAATGCCTCGAGCTTGCAATCGCTAGCTCAA
TATCCTAACTATCATACCTATCACATAATCACTCGACCTAGGGCGGGTGTCTGCGGTGGGAAGGGCGGTG
GTGACTGGGAGCATGCGGGGTAACCGCAGTGGGCAAGGGACATGGGTGGAGGTGGGTACATCAGGGTGAT
TGCAGTTCCGTGTGGCGAGGGTACGTGGGGGGACCAGTGCATAGACTAGTGCTTTCAACCTTGGCGTAAT
CATGGTCATAGCTGTTTCCTTTCCAGTCGGGAAACCTGTCGTGCCAGCTGCATTAATGAATCGGCCAACG
CGCGTCTAGAGTCGACTGAACCCCTTGGGGCCTCTAAACGGGTCTTGAGGGGTTTTTTGGTCGACAAGCT
TGGCGTAATCATGGTCATAGCTGTTTCCTGTGTGAAATTGTTATCCGCTCACAATTCCACACAACATACG
AGCCGGAAGCATAAAGTGTAAAGCCTGGGGTGCCTAATGAGTGAGCTAACTCACATTAATTGCGTTGCGC
TCACTGCCCGCTTTCCAGTCGGGAAACCTGTCGTGCCAGCTGCATTAATGAATCGGCCAACGCGCGGGGA
GAGGCGGTTTGCGTATTGGGCGCTCTTCCGCTTCCTCGCTCACTGACTCGCTGCGCTCGGTCGTTCGGCT
GCGGCGAGCGGTATCAGCTCACTCAAAGGCGGTAATACGGTTATCCACAGAATCAGGGGATAACGCAGGA
AAGAACATGTGAGCAAAAGGCCAGCAAAAGGCCAGGAACCGTAAAAAGGCCGCGTTGCTGGCGTTTTTCC
ATAGGCTCCGCCCCCCTGACGAGCATCACAAAAATCGACGCTCAAGTCAGAGGTGGCGAAACCCGACAGG
ACTATAAAGATACCAGGCGTTTCCCCCTGGAAGCTCCCTCGTGCGCTCTCCTGTTCCGACCCTGCCGCTT
ACCGGATACCTGTCCGCCTTTCTCCCTTCGGGAAGCGTGGCGCTTTCTCATAGCTCACGCTGTAGGTATC
TCAGTTCGGTGTAGGTCGTTCGCTCCAAGCTGGGCTGTGTGCACGAACCCCCCGTTCAGCCCGACCGCTG
CGCCTTATCCGGTAACTATCGTCTTGAGTCCAACCCGGTAAGACACGACTTATCGCCACTGGCAGCAGCC
ACTGGTAACAGGATTAGCAGAGCGAGGTATGTAGGCGGTGCTACAGAGTTCTTGAAGTGGTGGCCTAACT
ACGGCTACACTAGAAGAACAGTATTTGGTATCTGCGCTCTGCTGAAGCCAGTTACCTTCGGAAAAAGAGT
TGGTAGCTCTTGATCCGGCAAACAAACCACCGCTGGTAGCGGTGGTTTTTTTGTTTGCAAGCAGCAGATT
ACGCGCAGAAAAAAAGGATCTCAAGAAGATCCTTTGATCTTTTCTACGGGGTCTGACGCTCAGTGGAACG
AAAACTCACGTTAAGGGATTTTGGTCATGAGATTATCAAAAAGGATCTTCACCTAGATCCTTTTAAATTA
AAAATGAAGTTTTAAATCAATCTAAAGTATATATGAGTAAACTTGGTCTGACAGTTACCAATGCTTAATC
AGTGAGGCACCTATCTCAGCGATCTGTCTATTTCGTTCATCCATAGTTGCCTGACTCCCCGTCGTGTAGA
TAACTACGATACGGGAGGGCTTACCATCTGGCCCCAGTGCTGCAATGATACCGCGAGACCCACGCTCACC
GGCTCCAGATTTATCAGCAATAAACCAGCCAGCCGGAAGGGCCGAGCGCAGAAGTGGTCCTGCAACTTTA
TCCGCCTCCATCCAGTCTATTAATTGTTGCCGGGAAGCTAGAGTAAGTAGTTCGCCAGTTAATAGTTTGC
GCAACGTTGTTGCCATTGCTACAGGCATCGTGGTGTCACGCTCGTCGTTTGGTATGGCTTCATTCAGCTC
CGGTTCCCAACGATCAAGGCGAGTTACATGATCCCCCATGTTGTGCAAAAAAGCGGTTAGCTCCTTCGGT
CCTCCGATCGTTGTCAGAAGTAAGTTGGCCGCAGTGTTATCACTCATGGTTATGGCAGCACTGCATAATT
CTCTTACTGTCATGCCATCCGTAAGATGCTTTTCTGTGACTGGTGAGTACTCAACCAAGTCATTCTGAGA
ATAGTGTATGCGGCGACCGAGTTGCTCTTGCCCGGCGTCAATACGGGATAATACCGCGCCACATAGCAGA
ACTTTAAAAGTGCTCATCATTGGAAAACGTTCTTCGGGGCGAAAACTCTCAAGGATCTTACCGCTGTTGA
GATCCAGTTCGATGTAACCCACTCGTGCACCCAACTGATCTTCAGCATCTTTTACTTTCACCAGCGTTTC
TGGGTGAGCAAAAACAGGAAGGCAAAATGCCGCAAAAAAGGGAATAAGGGCGACACGGAAATGTTGAATA
CTCATACTCTTCCTTTTTCAATATTATTGAAGCATTTATCAGGGTTATTGTCTCATGAGCGGATACATAT
TTGAATGTATTTAGAAAAATAAACAAATAGGGGTTCCGCGCACATTTCCCCGAAAAGTGCCACCTGACGT
CTAAGAAACCATTATTATCATGACATTAACCTATAAAAATAGGCGTATCACGAGGCCCT
